Addgene plasmid #100296: AV11_pDonor.EP.S1
Purpose: AAVS1-targeting expression plasmid
Depositing lab: Manuel Goncalves. Publication: In trans paired nicking triggers seamless genome editing without double-stranded DNA cutting. Chen X, Janssen JM, Liu J, Maggio I, 't Jong AEJ, Mikkers HMM, Goncalves MAFV. Nat Commun. 2017 Sep 22;8(1):657. doi: 10.1038/s41467-017-00687-1. PubMed 28939824.
Backbone
  Vector backbone: pBR322
  Total vector size (bp): 7881
  Vector type: Mammalian Expression, CRISPR, Synthetic Biology
  Selectable markers: Puromycin
Growth in bacteria
  Bacterial resistance: Ampicillin, 100 μg/mL
  Growth temperature: 37°C
  Growth strain: DH5alpha
  Copy number: High Copy
Gene/Insert
  Gene/Insert name: PuroR.T2A.EGFP expression unit
  Species: H. sapiens (human), Synthetic
  Insert size (bp): 2181
Terms and licenses: Academic/Nonprofit Terms; Industry Terms: Not Available to Industry
Depositor comments: Combine this donor plasmid with SpCas9 or SpCas9.D10A with Addgene plasmid 41818 gRNA_AAVS1-T2; Mali et al. (named pgRNA.S1 in Chen et al.) for homology-directed AAVS1 targeting.
How to cite: AV11_pDonor.EP.S1 was a gift from Manuel Goncalves (Addgene plasmid # 100296 ; http://n2t.net/addgene:100296 ; RRID:Addgene_100296)
