[The description below was written by a language model from this plasmid's Addgene catalogue record and pLannotate feature annotations shown in this document.]
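Description:
AV11_pDonor.EP.S1 is a 7.9 kb donor plasmid for homology-directed insertion of a selectable reporter cassette at the human AAVS1 safe-harbour locus, which lies within intron 1 of PPP1R12C. The record lists a pBR322 backbone, and the annotation also shows pBluescript-type remnants around the insert: lac promoter/operator, T3 and T7 promoters, and fragments of the multiple cloning site and lacZα. It is maintained in E. coli at high copy through a ColE1/pMB1-type origin and selected with ampicillin via the β-lactamase gene and its native promoter.

The payload is a roughly 2.2 kb expression unit in which the human PGK1 promoter drives a single transcript encoding puromycin N-acetyltransferase and EGFP, terminated by the bovine growth hormone polyadenylation signal. According to the insert name, the two coding sequences are joined by a T2A self-cleaving peptide. This is consistent with the short unannotated gap between them, and it means one promoter yields both drug resistance and green fluorescence as separate proteins. The unit is flanked by left and right AAVS1 homology arms. Additional PPP1R12C-derived sequence and a second right-arm fragment are annotated beyond the core arms, suggesting that the genomic homology extends further than the annotated blocks.

The depositor indicates that the plasmid is meant to be co-delivered with SpCas9 or the SpCas9 D10A nickase and an AAVS1-targeting guide RNA, so that a break or nick at the locus stimulates recombination with the donor. Targeted cells can then be enriched with puromycin and scored by EGFP. The associated work concerns genome editing triggered by nicking rather than double-stranded DNA cutting.
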