Features (pLannotate 1.2.2; 20 found; start..end, strand, type, name):
      1..22      +  protein_bind   CAP binding site: CAP binding activates transcription in the presence of cAMP. E. coli catabolite activator protein
     37..67      +  promoter       lac promoter: promoter for the E. coli lac operon
     75..91      +  protein_bind   lac operator: The lac repressor binds to the lac operator to inhibit transcription in E. coli. This inhibition can be relieved by adding lactose or isopropyl-β-D-thiogalactopyranoside (IPTG). lac repressor encoded by lacI
    136..154     +  promoter       T3 promoter: promoter for bacteriophage T3 RNA polymerase
    167..188     +  misc_feature   MCS (fragment): pBluescript multiple cloning site
    190..273     +  CDS            PPP1R12C (fragment): PP12C_HUMAN - Also known as LENG3, MBS85 From Homo sapiens (Human).
   1108..1609    +  misc_feature   HA-L: left homology arm from the adeno-associated virus integration site (AAVS1) within intron 1 of the human PPP1R12C gene
   1740..2223    +  promoter       hPGK promoter: human phosphoglycerate kinase 1 promoter
   2272..2868    +  CDS            PuroR: puromycin N-acetyltransferase; pac from Streptomyces alboniger; confers resistance to puromycin
   2944..3663    +  CDS            EGFP: the original enhanced GFP (Yang et al., 1996) mammalian codon-optimized
   3696..3920    +  polyA_signal   bGH poly(A) signal: bovine growth hormone polyadenylation signal
   3928..4764    +  misc_feature   HA-R: right homology arm from the adeno-associated virus integration site (AAVS1) within intron 1 of the human PPP1R12C gene
   5130..5399    +  misc_feature   HA-R (fragment): right homology arm from the adeno-associated virus integration site (AAVS1) within intron 1 of the human PPP1R12C gene
   5506..5523    +  CDS            minicistron (fragment): synthetic cistron containing a ribosome binding site (Shine-Dalgarno sequence), for enhancing the bacterial expression of a downstream cistron (Schoner, 1997) This first cistron should terminate 3 bp upstream of the ATG for the second cistron.
   5558..5576    -  promoter       T7 promoter: promoter for bacteriophage T7 RNA polymerase
   5579..5599    +  CDS            lacZα (fragment): LacZα fragment of β-galactosidase; lacZ fragment
   5600..5651    +  misc_feature   bom (fragment): basis of mobility region from pBR322
   5837..6425    -  rep_origin     ori: high-copy-number ColE1/pMB1/pBR322/pUC origin of replication
   6596..7456    -  CDS            AmpR: β-lactamase; bla; confers resistance to ampicillin, carbenicillin, and related antibiotics
   7457..7561    -  promoter       AmpR promoter: bla
>Addgene plasmid #100296 | AV11_pDonor.EP.S1 | addgene full sequence | sequence record 193530 | Addgene NGS Result
TAATGTGAGTTAGCTCACTCATTAGGCACCCCAGGCTTTACACTTTATGCTTCCGGCTCGTATGTTGTGT
GGAATTGTGAGCGGATAACAATTTCACACAGGAAACAGCTATGACCATGATTACGCCAAGCGCGCAATTA
ACCCTCACTAAAGGGAACAAAAGCTGGAGCTCCACCGCGGTGGCGGCCCGCCGAGCTCGACCCCGCCGCG
CCGCCGCCCGCCCGCGCCGTGCTGGACTCCACCAACGCCGACGGTATCAGCGCCCTGCACCAGGTCAGCG
CCCCCCGCCCGGCGTCTCCCGGGGCCAGGTCCACCCTCTGCTGCGCCACCTGGGGCATCCTCCTTCCCCG
TTGCCAGTCTCGATCCGCCCCGTCGTTCCTGGCCCTGGGCTTTGCCACCCTATGCTGACACCCCGTCCCA
GTCCCCCTTACCATTCCCCTTCGACCACCCCACTTCCGAATTGGAGCCGCTTCAACTGGCCCTGGGCTTA
GCCACTCTGTGCTGACCACTCTGCCCCAGGCCTCCTTACCATTCCCCTTCGACCTACTCTCTTCCGCATT
GGAGTCGCTTTAACTGGCCCTGGCTTTGGCAGCCTGTGCTGACCCATGCAGTCCTCCTTACCATCCCTCC
CTCGACTTCCCCTCTTCCGATGTTGAGCCCCTCCAGCCGGTCCTGGACTTTGTCTCCTTCCCTGCCCTGC
CCTCTCCTGAACCTGAGCCAGCTCCCATAGCTCAGTCTGGTCTATCTGCCTGGCCCTGGCCATTGTCACT
TTGCGCTGCCCTCCTCTCGCCCCCGAGTGCCCTTGCTGTGCCGCCGGAACTCTGCCCTCTAACGCTGCCG
TCTCTCTCCTGAGTCCGGACCACTTTGAGCTCTACTGGCTTCTGCGCCGCCTCTGGCCCACTGTTTCCCC
TTCCCAGGCAGGTCCTGCTTTCTCTGACCTGCATTCTCTCCCCTGGGCCTGTGCCGCTTTCTGTCTGCAG
CTTGTGGCCTGGGTCACCTCTACGGCTGGCCCAGATCCTTCCCTGCCGCCTCCTTCAGGTTCCGTCTTCC
TCCACTCCCTCTTCCCCTTGCTCTCTGCTGTGTTGCTGCCCAAGGATGCTCTTTCCGGAGCACTTCCTTC
TCGGCGCTGCACCACGTGATGTCCTCTGAGCGGATCCTCCCCGTGTCTGGGTCCTCTCCGGGCATCTCTC
CTCCCTCACCCAACCCCATGCCGTCTTCACTCGCTGGGTTCCCTTTTCCTTCTCCTTCTGGGGCCTGTGC
CATCTCTCGTTTCTTAGGATGGCCTTCTCCGACGGATGTCTCCCTTGCGTCCCGCCTCCCCTTCTTGTAG
GCCTGCATCATCACCGTTTTTCTGGACAACCCCAAAGTACCCCGTCTCCCTGGCTTTAGCCACCTCTCCA
TCCTCTTGCTTTCTTTGCCTGGACACCCCGTTCTCCTGTGGATTCGGGTCACCTCTCACTCCTTTCATTT
GGGCAGCTCCCCTACCCCCCTTACCTCTCTAGTCTGTGCTAGCTCTTCCAGCCCCCTGTCATGGCATCTT
CCAGGGGTCCGAGAGCTCAGCTAGTCTTCTTCCTCCAACCCGGGCCCCTATGTCCACTTCAGGACAGCAT
GTTTGCTGCCTCCAGGGATCCTGTGTCCCCGAGCTGGGACCACCTTATATTCCCAGGGCCGGTTAATGTG
GCTCTGGTTCTGGGTACTTTTATCTGTCCCCTCCACCCCACAGTGGGGCAAGCTTCCACGGGGTTGGGGT
TGCGCCTTTTCCAAGGCAGCCCTGGGTTTGCGCAGGGACGCGGCTGCTCTGGGCGTGGTTCCGGGAAACG
CAGCGGCGCCGACCCTGGGTCTCGCACATTCTTCACGTCCGTTCGCAGCGTCACCCGGATCTTCGCCGCT
ACCCTTGTGGGCCCCCCGGCGACGCTTCCTGCTCCGCCCCTAAGTCGGGAAGGTTCCTTGCGGTTCGCGG
CGTGCCGGACGTGACAAACGGAAGCCGCACGTCTCACTAGTACCCTCGCAGACGGACAGCGCCAGGGAGC
AATGGCAGCGCGCCGACCGCGATGGGCTGTGGCCAATAGCGGCTGCTCAGCAGGGCGCGCCGAGAGCAGC
GGCCGGGAAGGGGCGGTGCGGGAGGCGGGGTGTGGGGCGGTAGTGTGGGCCCTGTTCCTGCCCGCGCGGT
GTTCCGCATTCTGCAAGCCTCCGGAGCGCACGTCGGCAGTCGGCTCCCTCGTTGACCGAATCACCGACCT
CTCTCCCCACCGGGTACGTCGCTAGCCCACCATGACCGAGTACAAGCCCACGGTGCGCCTCGCCACCCGC
GACGACGTCCCCCGGGCCGTACGCACCCTCGCCGCCGCGTTCGCCGACTACCCCGCCACGCGCCACACCG
TCGACCCGGACCGCCACATCGAGCGGGTCACCGAGCTGCAAGAACTCTTCCTCACGCGCGTCGGGCTCGA
CATCGGCAAGGTGTGGGTCGCGGACGACGGCGCCGCGGTGGCGGTCTGGACCACGCCGGAGAGCGTCGAA
GCGGGGGCGGTGTTCGCCGAGATCGGCCCGCGCATGGCCGAGTTGAGCGGTTCCCGGCTGGCCGCGCAGC
AACAGATGGAAGGCCTCCTGGCGCCGCACCGGCCCAAGGAGCCCGCGTGGTTCCTGGCCACCGTCGGCGT
CTCGCCCGACCACCAGGGCAAGGGTCTGGGCAGCGCCGTCGTGCTCCCCGGAGTGGAGGCGGCCGAGCGC
GCCGGGGTGCCCGCCTTCCTGGAGACCTCCGCGCCCCGCAACCTCCCCTTCTACGAGCGGCTCGGCTTCA
CCGTCACCGCCGACGTCGAGGTGCCCGAAGGACCGCGCACCTGGTGCATGACCCGCAAGCCCGGTGCCGG
ATCGGGAGAGGGCAGAGGAAGTCTGCTAACATGCGGTGACGTCGAGGAGAATCCTGGCCCACCGGTCGCC
ACCATGGTGAGCAAGGGCGAGGAGCTGTTCACCGGGGTGGTGCCCATCCTGGTCGAGCTGGACGGCGACG
TAAACGGCCACAAGTTCAGCGTGTCCGGCGAGGGCGAGGGCGATGCCACCTACGGCAAGCTGACCCTGAA
GTTCATCTGCACCACCGGCAAGCTGCCCGTGCCCTGGCCCACCCTCGTGACCACCCTGACCTACGGCGTG
CAGTGCTTCAGCCGCTACCCCGACCACATGAAGCAGCACGACTTCTTCAAGTCCGCCATGCCCGAAGGCT
ACGTCCAGGAGCGCACCATCTTCTTCAAGGACGACGGCAACTACAAGACCCGCGCCGAGGTGAAGTTCGA
GGGCGACACCCTGGTGAACCGCATCGAGCTGAAGGGCATCGACTTCAAGGAGGACGGCAACATCCTGGGG
CACAAGCTGGAGTACAACTACAACAGCCACAACGTCTATATCATGGCCGACAAGCAGAAGAACGGCATCA
AGGTGAACTTCAAGATCCGCCACAACATCGAGGACGGCAGCGTGCAGCTCGCCGACCACTACCAGCAGAA
CACCCCCATCGGCGACGGCCCCGTGCTGCTGCCCGACAACCACTACCTGAGCACCCAGTCCGCCCTGAGC
AAAGACCCCAACGAGAAGCGCGATCACATGGTCCTGCTGGAGTTCGTGACCGCCGCCGGGATCACTCTCG
GCATGGACGAGCTGTACAAGTAAAGCGGCCGCGTCGAGTCTAGGATCAGCCTCGACTGTGCCTTCTAGTT
GCCAGCCATCTGTTGTTTGCCCCTCCCCCGTGCCTTCCTTGACCCTGGAAGGTGCCACTCCCACTGTCCT
TTCCTAATAAAATGAGGAAATTGCATCGCATTGTCTGAGTAGGTGTCATTCTATTCTGGGGGGTGGGGTG
GGGCAGGACAGCAAGGGGGAGGATTGGGAAGACAATAGCAGGCATGCTGGGGATGCGGTGGGCTCTATGG
AAGCTTTACTAGGGACAGGATTGGTGACAGAAAAGCCCCATCCTTAGGCCTCCTCCTTCCTAGTCTCCTG
ATATTGGGTCTAACCCCCACCTCCTGTTAGGCAGATTCCTTATCTGGTGACACACCCCCATTTCCTGGAG
CCATCTCTCTCCTTGCCAGAACCTCTAAGGTTTGCTTACGATGGAGCCAGAGAGGATCCTGGGAGGGAGA
GCTTGGCAGGGGGTGGGAGGGAAGGGGGGGATGCGTGACCTGCCCGGTTCTCAGTGGCCACCCTGCGCTA
CCCTCTCCCAGAACCTGAGCTGCTCTGACGCGGCTGTCTGGTGCGTTTCACTGATCCTGGTGCTGCAGCT
TCCTTACACTTCCCAAGAGGAGAAGCAGTTTGGAAAAACAAAATCAGAATAAGTTGGTCCTGAGTTCTAA
CTTTGGCTCTTCACCTTTCTAGTCCCCAATTTATATTGTTCCTCCGTGCGTCAGTTTTACCTGTGAGATA
AGGCCAGTAGCCAGCCCCGTCCTGGCAGGGCTGTGGTGAGGAGGGGGGTGTCCGTGTGGAAAACTCCCTT
TGTGAGAATGGTGCGTCCTAGGTGTTCACCAGGTCGTGGCCGCCTCTACTCCCTTTCTCTTTCTCCATCC
TTCTTTCCTTAAAGAGTCCCCAGTGCTATCTGGGACATATTCCTCCGCCCAGAGCAGGGTCCCGCTTCCC
TAAGGCCCTGCTCTGGGCTTCTGGGTTTGAGTCCTTGGCAAGCCCAGGAGAGGCGCTCAGGCTTCCCTGT
CCCCCTTCCTCGTCCACCATCTCATGCCCCTGGCTCTCCTGCCCCTTCCCTACAGGGGTTCCTGGCTCTG
CTCTTCAGACTGAGCCCCGTTCCCCTGCATCCCCGTTCCCCTGCATCCCCCTTCCCCTGCATCCCCCAGA
GGCCCCAGGCCACCTACTTGGCCTGGACCCCACGAGAGGCCACCCCAGCCCTGTCTACCAGGCTGCCTTT
TGGGTGGATTCTCCTCCAACTGTGGGGTGACTGCTTGGCAAACTCACTCTTCGGGGTATCCCAGGAGGCC
TGGAGCATTGGGGTGGGCTGGGGTTCAGAGAGGAGGGATTCCCTTCTCAGGTTACGTGGCCAAGAAGCAG
GGGAGCTGGGTTTGGGTCAGGTCTGGGTGTGGGGTGACCAGCTTATGCTGTTTGCCCAGGACAGCCTAGT
TTTAGCACTGAAACCCTCAGTCCTAGGTGTTCACCAGGTCGTGGCCGCCTCTACTCCCTTTCTCTTTCTC
CATCCTTCTTTCCTTAAAGAGTCCCCAGTGCTATCTGGGACATATTCCTCCGCCCAGAGCAGGGTCCCGC
TTCCCTAAGGCCCTGCTCTGGGCTTCTGGGTTTGAGTCCTTGGCAAGCCCAGGAGAGGCGCTCAGGCTTC
CCTGTCCCCCTTCCTCGTCCACCATCTCATGCCCCTGGCTCTCCTGCCCCTTCCCTACAGGGGTTCCTGG
CTCTGCTCTAAGGGCGAATTCGATCTGGCGCCATCGATACGCGTACGTCGCGACCGCGGACATGTACAGA
GCTCGAGAAGTACTAGTGGCCACGTGGGCCGTGCACCTTAAGCTTTTAAATAAGGAGGAATAACATATGA
CCATGATTACGCCAAGCTCCAATTCGCCCTATAGTGAGTCGTATTACAATTCACTGGCCGTCGTTTTACT
ATGCGGTGTGAAATACCGCACAGATGCGTAAGGAGAAAATACCGCATCAGGCGCTCTTCCGCTTCCTCGC
TCACTGACTCGCTGCGCTCGGTCGTTCGGCTGCGGCGAGCGGTATCAGCTCACTCAAAGGCGGTAATACG
GTTATCCACAGAATCAGGGGATAACGCAGGAAAGAACATGTGAGCAAAAGGCCAGCAAAAGGCCAGGAAC
CGTAAAAAGGCCGCGTTGCTGGCGTTTTTCCATAGGCTCCGCCCCCCTGACGAGCATCACAAAAATCGAC
GCTCAAGTCAGAGGTGGCGAAACCCGACAGGACTATAAAGATACCAGGCGTTTCCCCCTGGAAGCTCCCT
CGTGCGCTCTCCTGTTCCGACCCTGCCGCTTACCGGATACCTGTCCGCCTTTCTCCCTTCGGGAAGCGTG
GCGCTTTCTCATAGCTCACGCTGTAGGTATCTCAGTTCGGTGTAGGTCGTTCGCTCCAAGCTGGGCTGTG
TGCACGAACCCCCCGTTCAGCCCGACCGCTGCGCCTTATCCGGTAACTATCGTCTTGAGTCCAACCCGGT
AAGACACGACTTATCGCCACTGGCAGCAGCCACTGGTAACAGGATTAGCAGAGCGAGGTATGTAGGCGGT
GCTACAGAGTTCTTGAAGTGGTGGCCTAACTACGGCTACACTAGAAGGACAGTATTTGGTATCTGCGCTC
TGCTGAAGCCAGTTACCTTCGGAAAAAGAGTTGGTAGCTCTTGATCCGGCAAACAAACCACCGCTGGTAG
CGGTGGTTTTTTTGTTTGCAAGCAGCAGATTACGCGCAGAAAAAAAGGATCTCAAGAAGATCCTTTGATC
TTTTCTACGGGGTCTGACGCTCAGTGGAACGAAAACTCACGTTAAGGGATTTTGGTCATGAGATTATCAA
AAAGGATCTTCACCTAGATCCTTTTAAATTAAAAATGAAGTTTTAAATCAATCTAAAGTATATATGAGTA
AACTTGGTCTGACAGTTACCAATGCTTAATCAGTGAGGCACCTATCTCAGCGATCTGTCTATTTCGTTCA
TCCATAGTTGCCTGACTCCCCGTCGTGTAGATAACTACGATACGGGAGGGCTTACCATCTGGCCCCAGTG
CTGCAATGATACCGCGAGACCCACGCTCACCGGCTCCAGATTTATCAGCAATAAACCAGCCAGCCGGAAG
GGCCGAGCGCAGAAGTGGTCCTGCAACTTTATCCGCCTCCATCCAGTCTATTAATTGTTGCCGGGAAGCT
AGAGTAAGTAGTTCGCCAGTTAATAGTTTGCGCAACGTTGTTGCCATTGCTGCAGGCATCGTGGTGTCAC
GCTCGTCGTTTGGTATGGCTTCATTCAGCTCCGGTTCCCAACGATCAAGGCGAGTTACATGATCCCCCAT
GTTGTGCAAAAAAGCGGTTAGCTCCTTCGGTCCTCCGATCGTTGTCAGAAGTAAGTTGGCCGCAGTGTTA
TCACTCATGGTTATGGCAGCACTGCATAATTCTCTTACTGTCATGCCATCCGTAAGATGCTTTTCTGTGA
CTGGTGAGTACTCAACCAAGTCATTCTGAGAATAGTGTATGCGGCGACCGAGTTGCTCTTGCCCGGCGTC
AACACGGGATAATACCGCGCCACATAGCAGAACTTTAAAAGTGCTCATCATTGGAAAACGTTCTTCGGGG
CGAAAACTCTCAAGGATCTTACCGCTGTTGAGATCCAGTTCGATGTAACCCACTCGTGCACCCAACTGAT
CTTCAGCATCTTTTACTTTCACCAGCGTTTCTGGGTGAGCAAAAACAGGAAGGCAAAATGCCGCAAAAAA
GGGAATAAGGGCGACACGGAAATGTTGAATACTCATACTCTTCCTTTTTCAATATTATTGAAGCATTTAT
CAGGGTTATTGTCTCATGAGCGGATACATATTTGAATGTATTTAGAAAAATAAACAAATAGGGGTTCCGC
GCACATTTCCCCGAAAAGTGCCACCTGACGTCTAAGAAACCATTATTATCATGACATTAACCTATAAAAA
TAGGCGTATCACGAGGCCCTTTCGTCTTCAAGAATTGGAAACAGCTATGACCATGATTACGCCAAGCTCG
AAATTACCCCTCACTAAAGGGAACAAAGCTGGTACGAGGACAGGCTGGAGCCATGGGCATGGCTACTCAA
GCTGATTTGATGGAGTTGGACATGGCCATGGCTGGTGACCACGTCGTGGAATGCCTTCGAATTCAGCACC
TGCACATGGGACGTCGACCTGAGGTAATTAGTACCGCGGCC
